>Addgene plasmid #132703 | pCMJJ4-FOXO3-IRES-Thy1.1 | addgene full sequence | sequence record 260061 | Addgene NGS Result
TGGAATTGGTTTAACATAACAAATTGGCTGTGGTATATAAAATTATTCATAATGATAGTAGGAGGCTTGG
TAGGTTTAAGAATAGTTTTTGCTGTACTTTCTATAGTGAATAGAGTTAGGCAGGGATATTCACCATTATC
GTTTCAGACCCACCTCCCAACCCCGAGGGGACCCGACAGGCCCGAAGGAATAGAAGAAGAAGGTGGAGAG
AGAGACAGAGACAGATCCATTCGATTAGTGAACGGATCTCGACGGTATCGATAAGCTTGGGAGTTCCGCG
TTACATAACTTACGGTAAATGGCCCGCCTGGCTGACCGCCCAACGACCCCCGCCCATTGACGTCAATAAT
GACGTATGTTCCCATAGTAACGCCAATAGGGACTTTCCATTGACGTCAATGGGTGGAGTATTTACGGTAA
ACTGCCCACTTGGCAGTACATCAAGTGTATCATATGCCAAGTACGCCCCCTATTGACGTCAATGACGGTA
AATGGCCCGCCTGGCATTATGCCCAGTACATGACCTTATGGGACTTTCCTACTTGGCAGTACATCTACGT
ATTAGTCATCGCTATTACCATGGTGATGCGGTTTTGGCAGTACATCAATGGGCGTGGATAGCGGTTTGAC
TCACGGGGATTTCCAAGTCTCCACCCCATTGACGTCAATGGGAGTTTGTTTTGGCACCAAAATCAACGGG
ACTTTCCAAAATGTCGTAACAACTCCGCCCCATTGACGCAAATGGGCGGTAGGCGTGTACGGTGGGAGGT
CTATATAAGCAGAGCTCGTTTAGTGAACCGTCAGATCGCCTGGAGACGCCATCCACGCTGTTTTGACCTC
CATAGAAGACACCGACTCTAGCTAGAGGATCATTTAAATTTAATTAAGTTTGCCACCATGGCAGAGGCAC
CGGCTTCCCCGGCCCCGCTCTCTCCGCTCGAAGTGGAGCTGGACCCGGAGTTCGAGCCCCAGAGCCGTCC
GCGATCCTGTACGTGGCCCCTGCAAAGGCCGGAGCTCCAAGCGAGCCCTGCCAAGCCCTCGGGGGAGACG
GCCGCTGACTCCATGATCCCCGAGGAGGAGGACGATGAAGACGACGAGGACGGCGGGGGACGGGCCGGCT
CGGCCATGGCGATCGGCGGCGGCGGCGGGAGCGGCACGCTGGGCTCCGGGCTGCTCCTTGAGGACTCGGC
CCGGGTGCTGGCACCCGGAGGGCAAGACCCCGGGTCTGGGCCAGCCACCGCGGCGGGCGGGCTGAGCGGG
GGTACACAGGCGCTGCTGCAGCCTCAGCAACCGCTGCCACCGCCGCAGCCGGGGGCGGCTGGGGGCTCCG
GGCAGCCGAGGAAATGTTCGTCGCGGCGGAACGCCTGGGGAAACCTGTCCTACGCGGACCTGATCACCCG
CGCCATCGAGAGCTCCCCGGACAAACGGCTCACTCTGTCCCAGATCTACGAGTGGATGGTGCGTTGCGTG
CCCTACTTCAAGGATAAGGGCGACAGCAACAGCTCTGCCGGCTGGAAGAACTCCATCCGGCACAACCTGT
CACTGCATAGTCGATTCATGCGGGTCCAGAATGAGGGAACTGGCAAGAGCTCTTGGTGGATCATCAACCC
TGATGGGGGGAAGAGCGGAAAAGCCCCCCGGCGGCGGGCTGTCTCCATGGACAATAGCAACAAGTATACC
AAGAGCCGTGGCCGCGCAGCCAAGAAGAAGGCAGCCCTGCAGACAGCCCCCGAATCAGCTGACGACAGTC
CCTCCCAGCTCTCCAAGTGGCCTGGCAGCCCCACGTCACGCAGCAGTGATGAGCTGGATGCGTGGACGGA
CTTCCGTTCACGCACCAATTCTAACGCCAGCACAGTCAGTGGCCGCCTGTCGCCCATCATGGCAAGCACA
GAGTTGGATGAAGTCCAGGACGATGATGCGCCTCTCTCGCCCATGCTCTACAGCAGCTCAGCCAGCCTGT
CACCTTCAGTAAGCAAGCCGTGCACGGTGGAACTGCCACGGCTGACTGATATGGCAGGCACCATGAATCT
GAATGATGGGCTGACTGAAAACCTCATGGACGACCTGCTGGATAACATCACGCTCCCGCCATCCCAGCCA
TCGCCCACTGGGGGACTCATGCAGCGGAGCTCTAGCTTCCCGTATACCACCAAGGGCTCGGGCCTGGGCT
CCCCAACCAGCTCCTTTAACAGCACGGTGTTCGGACCTTCATCTCTGAACTCCCTACGCCAGTCTCCCAT
GCAGACCATCCAAGAGAACAAGCCAGCTACCTTCTCTTCCATGTCACACTATGGTAACCAGACACTCCAG
GACCTGCTCACTTCGGACTCACTTAGCCACAGCGATGTCATGATGACACAGTCGGACCCCTTGATGTCTC
AGGCCAGCACCGCTGTGTCTGCCCAGAATTCCCGCCGGAACGTGATGCTTCGCAATGATCCGATGATGTC
CTTTGCTGCCCAGCCTAACCAGGGAAGTTTGGTCAATCAGAACTTGCTCCACCACCAGCACCAAACCCAG
GGCGCTCTTGGTGGCAGCCGTGCCTTGTCGAATTCTGTCAGCAACATGGGCTTGAGTGAGTCCAGCAGCC
TTGGGTCAGCCAAACACCAGCAGCAGTCTCCTGTCAGCCAGTCTATGCAAACCCTCTCGGACTCTCTCTC
AGGCTCCTCCTTGTACTCAACTAGTGCAAACCTGCCCGTCATGGGCCATGAGAAGTTCCCCAGCGACTTG
GACCTGGACATGTTCAATGGGAGCTTGGAATGTGACATGGAGTCCATTATCCGTAGTGAACTCATGGATG
CTGATGGGTTGGATTTTAACTTTGATTCCCTCATCTCCACACAGAATGTTGTTGGTTTGAACGTGGGGAA
CTTCACTGGTGCTAAGCAGGCCTCATCTCAGAGCTGGGTGCCAGGCTAAGGATCCAAACGATCCCCTCGA
CGGTATCGATAAGCTTGATATCGAATTCCGCCCCCCCCCCTAACGTTACTGGCCGAAGCCGCTTGGAATA
AGGCCGGTGTGCGTTTGTCTATATGTTATTTTCCACCATATTGCCGTCTTTTGGCAATGTGAGGGCCCGG
AAACCTGGCCCTGTCTTCTTGACGAGCATTCCTAGGGGTCTTTCCCCTCTCGCCAAAGGAATGCAAGGTC
TGTTGAATGTCGTGAAGGAAGCAGTTCCTCTGGAAGCTTCTTGAAGACAAACAACGTCTGTAGCGACCCT
TTGCAGGCAGCGGAACCCCCCACCTGGCGACAGGTGCCTCTGCGGCCAAAAGCCACGTGTATAAGATACA
CCTGCAAAGGCGGCACAACCCCAGTGCCACGTTGTGAGTTGGATAGTTGTGGAAAGAGTCAAATGGCTCT
CCTCAAGCGTATTCAACAAGGGGCTGAAGGATGCCCAGAAGGTACCCCATTGTATGGGATCTGATCTGGG
GCCTCGGTGCACATGCTTTACATGTGTTTAGTCGAGGTTAAAAAAACGTCTAGGCCCCCCGAACCACGGG
GACGTGGTTTTCCTTTGAAAAACACGATGATAATATGGCCACAACCATGGGTCTTTTCTGCAGTCACCGT
CCTCGAGGCACCATGAACCCAGCCATCAGCGTCGCTCTCCTGCTCTCAGTCTTGCAGGTGTCCCGAGGGC
AGAAGGTGACCAGCCTGACAGCCTGCCTGGTGAACCAAAACCTTCGCCTGGACTGCCGCCATGAGAATAA
CACCAAGGATAACTCCATCCAGCATGAGTTCAGCCTGACCCGAGAGAAGAGGAAGCACGTGCTCTCAGGC
ACCCTTGGGATACCCGAGCACACGTACCGCTCCCGCGTCACCCTCTCCAACCAGCCCTATATCAAGGTCC
TTACCCTAGCCAACTTCACCACCAAGGATGAGGGCGACTACTTTTGTGAGCTTCGCGTCTCGGGCGCGAA
TCCCATGAGCTCCAATAAAAGTATCAGTGTGTATAGAGACAAGCTGGTCAAGTGTGGCGGCATAAGCCTG
CTGGTTCAGAACACATCCTGGATGCTGCTGCTGCTGCTTTCCCTCTCCCTCCTCCAAGCCCTGGACTTCA
TTTCTCTGTGACGCGAATTCGATATCAAGCTTATCGATAATCAACCTCTGGATTACAAAATTTGTGAAAG
ATTGACTGGTATTCTTAACTATGTTGCTCCTTTTACGCTATGTGGATACGCTGCTTTAATGCCTTTGTAT
CATGCTATTGCTTCCCGTATGGCTTTCATTTTCTCCTCCTTGTATAAATCCTGGTTGCTGTCTCTTTATG
AGGAGTTGTGGCCCGTTGTCAGGCAACGTGGCGTGGTGTGCACTGTGTTTGCTGACGCAACCCCCACTGG
TTGGGGCATTGCCACCACCTGTCAGCTCCTTTCCGGGACTTTCGCTTTCCCCCTCCCTATTGCCACGGCG
GAACTCATCGCCGCCTGCCTTGCCCGCTGCTGGACAGGGGCTCGGCTGTTGGGCACTGACAATTCCGTGG
TGTTGTCGGGGAAATCATCGTCCTTTCCTTGGCTGCTCGCCTGTGTTGCCACCTGGATTCTGCGCGGGAC
GTCCTTCTGCTACGTCCCTTCGGCCCTCAATCCAGCGGACCTTCCTTCCCGCGGCCTGCTGCCGGCTCTG
CGGCCTCTTCCGCGTCTTCGCCTTCGCCCTCAGACGAGTCGGATCTCCCTTTGGGCCGCCTCCCCGCATC
GATACCGTCGACCTCGAGGGAATTAATTCGAGCTCGGTACCTTTAAGACCAATGACTTACAAGGCAGCTG
TAGATCTTAGCCACTTTTTAAAAGAAAAGGGGGGACTGGAAGGGCTAATTCACTCCCAACGAAGACAAGA
TCTGCTTTTTGCTTGTACTGGGTCTCTCTGGTTAGACCAGATCTGAGCCTGGGAGCTCTCTGGCTAACTA
GGGAACCCACTGCTTAAGCCTCAATAAAGCTTGCCTTGAGTGCTTCAAGTAGTGTGTGCCCGTCTGTTGT
GTGACTCTGGTAACTAGAGATCCCTCAGACCCTTTTAGTCAGTGTGGAAAATCTCTAGCAGCATCTAGAA
TTAATTCCGTGTATTCTATAGTGTCACCTAAATCGTATGTGTATGATACATAAGGTTATGTATTAATTGT
AGCCGCGTTCTAACGACAATATGTACAAGCCTAATTGTGTAGCATCTGGCTTACTGAAGCAGACCCTATC
ATCTCTCTCGTAAACTGCCGTCAGAGTCGGTTTGGTTGGACGAACCTTCTGAGTTTCTGGTAACGCCGTC
CCGCACCCGGAAATGGTCAGCGAACCAATCAGCAGGGTCATCGCTAGCCAGATCCTCTACGCCGGACGCA
TCGTGGCCGGCATCACCGGCGCCACAGGTGCGGTTGCTGGCGCCTATATCGCCGACATCACCGATGGGGA
AGATCGGGCTCGCCACTTCGGGCTCATGAGCGCTTGTTTCGGCGTGGGTATGGTGGCAGGCCCCGTGGCC
GGGGGACTGTTGGGCGCCATCTCCTTGCATGCACCATTCCTTGCGGCGGCGGTGCTCAACGGCCTCAACC
TACTACTGGGCTGCTTCCTAATGCAGGAGTCGCATAAGGGAGAGCGTCGAATGGTGCACTCTCAGTACAA
TCTGCTCTGATGCCGCATAGTTAAGCCAGCCCCGACACCCGCCAACACCCGCTGACGCGCCCTGACGGGC
TTGTCTGCTCCCGGCATCCGCTTACAGACAAGCTGTGACCGTCTCCGGGAGCTGCATGTGTCAGAGGTTT
TCACCGTCATCACCGAAACGCGCGAGACGAAAGGGCCTCGTGATACGCCTATTTTTATAGGTTAATGTCA
TGATAATAATGGTTTCTTAGACGTCAGGTGGCACTTTTCGGGGAAATGTGCGCGGAACCCCTATTTGTTT
ATTTTTCTAAATACATTCAAATATGTATCCGCTCATGAGACAATAACCCTGATAAATGCTTCAATAATAT
TGAAAAAGGAAGAGTATGAGTATTCAACATTTCCGTGTCGCCCTTATTCCCTTTTTTGCGGCATTTTGCC
TTCCTGTTTTTGCTCACCCAGAAACGCTGGTGAAAGTAAAAGATGCTGAAGATCAGTTGGGTGCACGAGT
GGGTTACATCGAACTGGATCTCAACAGCGGTAAGATCCTTGAGAGTTTTCGCCCCGAAGAACGTTTTCCA
ATGATGAGCACTTTTAAAGTTCTGCTATGTGGCGCGGTATTATCCCGTATTGACGCCGGGCAAGAGCAAC
TCGGTCGCCGCATACACTATTCTCAGAATGACTTGGTTGAGTACTCACCAGTCACAGAAAAGCATCTTAC
GGATGGCATGACAGTAAGAGAATTATGCAGTGCTGCCATAACCATGAGTGATAACACTGCGGCCAACTTA
CTTCTGACAACGATCGGAGGACCGAAGGAGCTAACCGCTTTTTTGCACAACATGGGGGATCATGTAACTC
GCCTTGATCGTTGGGAACCGGAGCTGAATGAAGCCATACCAAACGACGAGCGTGACACCACGATGCCTGT
AGCAATGGCAACAACGTTGCGCAAACTATTAACTGGCGAACTACTTACTCTAGCTTCCCGGCAACAATTA
ATAGACTGGATGGAGGCGGATAAAGTTGCAGGACCACTTCTGCGCTCGGCCCTTCCGGCTGGCTGGTTTA
TTGCTGATAAATCTGGAGCCGGTGAGCGTGGGTCTCGCGGTATCATTGCAGCACTGGGGCCAGATGGTAA
GCCCTCCCGTATCGTAGTTATCTACACGACGGGGAGTCAGGCAACTATGGATGAACGAAATAGACAGATC
GCTGAGATAGGTGCCTCACTGATTAAGCATTGGTAACTGTCAGACCAAGTTTACTCATATATACTTTAGA
TTGATTTAAAACTTCATTTTTAATTTAAAAGGATCTAGGTGAAGATCCTTTTTGATAATCTCATGACCAA
AATCCCTTAACGTGAGTTTTCGTTCCACTGAGCGTCAGACCCCGTAGAAAAGATCAAAGGATCTTCTTGA
GATCCTTTTTTTCTGCGCGTAATCTGCTGCTTGCAAACAAAAAAACCACCGCTACCAGCGGTGGTTTGTT
TGCCGGATCAAGAGCTACCAACTCTTTTTCCGAAGGTAACTGGCTTCAGCAGAGCGCAGATACCAAATAC
TGTTCTTCTAGTGTAGCCGTAGTTAGGCCACCACTTCAAGAACTCTGTAGCACCGCCTACATACCTCGCT
CTGCTAATCCTGTTACCAGTGGCTGCTGCCAGTGGCGATAAGTCGTGTCTTACCGGGTTGGACTCAAGAC
GATAGTTACCGGATAAGGCGCAGCGGTCGGGCTGAACGGGGGGTTCGTGCACACAGCCCAGCTTGGAGCG
AACGACCTACACCGAACTGAGATACCTACAGCGTGAGCTATGAGAAAGCGCCACGCTTCCCGAAGGGAGA
AAGGCGGACAGGTATCCGGTAAGCGGCAGGGTCGGAACAGGAGAGCGCACGAGGGAGCTTCCAGGGGGAA
ACGCCTGGTATCTTTATAGTCCTGTCGGGTTTCGCCACCTCTGACTTGAGCGTCGATTTTTGTGATGCTC
GTCAGGGGGGCGGAGCCTATGGAAAAACGCCAGCAACGCGGCCTTTTTACGGTTCCTGGCCTTTTGCTGG
CCTTTTGCTCACATGTTCTTTCCTGCGTTATCCCCTGATTCTGTGGATAACCGTATTACCGCCTTTGAGT
GAGCTGATACCGCTCGCCGCAGCCGAACGACCGAGCGCAGCGAGTCAGTGAGCGAGGAAGCGGAAGAGCG
CCCAATACGCAAACCGCCTCTCCCCGCGCGTTGGCCGATTCATTAATGCAGCTGTGGAATGTGTGTCAGT
TAGGGTGTGGAAAGTCCCCAGGCTCCCCAGCAGGCAGAAGTATGCAAAGCATGCATCTCAATTAGTCAGC
AACCAGGTGTGGAAAGTCCCCAGGCTCCCCAGCAGGCAGAAGTATGCAAAGCATGCATCTCAATTAGTCA
GCAACCATAGTCCCGCCCCTAACTCCGCCCATCCCGCCCCTAACTCCGCCCAGTTCCGCCCATTCTCCGC
CCCATGGCTGACTAATTTTTTTTATTTATGCAGAGGCCGAGGCCGCCTCGGCCTCTGAGCTATTCCAGAA
GTAGTGAGGAGGCTTTTTTGGAGGCCTAGGCTTTTGCAAAAAGCTTGGACACAAGACAGGCTTGCGAGAT
ATGTTTGAGAATACCACTTTATCCCGCGTCAGGGAGAGGCAGTGCGTAAAAAGACGCGGACTCATGTGAA
ATACTGGTTTTTAGTGCGCCAGATCTCTATAATCTCGCGCAACCTATTTTCCCCTCGAACACTTTTTAAG
CCGTAGATAAACAGGCTGGGACACTTCACATGAGCGAAAAATACATCGTCACCTGGGACATGTTGCAGAT
CCATGCACGTAAACTCGCAAGCCGACTGATGCCTTCTGAACAATGGAAAGGCATTATTGCCGTAAGCCGT
GGCGGTCTGTACCGGGTGCGTTACTGGCGCGTGAACTGGGTATTCGTCATGTCGATACCGTTTGTATTTC
CAGCTACGATCACGACAACCAGCGCGAGCTTAAAGTGCTGAAACGCGCAGAAGGCGATGGCGAAGGCTTC
ATCGTTATTGATGACCTGGTGGATACCGGTGGTACTGCGGTTGCGATTCGTGAAATGTATCCAAAAGCGC
ACTTTGTCACCATCTTCGCAAAACCGGCTGGTCGTCCGCTGGTTGATGACTATGTTGTTGATATCCCGCA
AGATACCTGGATTGAACAGCCGTGGGATATGGGCGTCGTATTCGTCCCGCCAATCTCCGGTCGCTAATCT
TTTCAACGCCTGGCACTGCCGGGCGTTGTTCTTTTTAACTTCAGGCGGGTTACAATAGTTTCCAGTAAGT
ATTCTGGAGGCTGCATCCATGACACAGGCAAACCTGAGCGAAACCCTGTTCAAACCCCGCTTTAAACATC
CTGAAACCTCGACGCTAGTCCGCCGCTTTAATCACGGCGCACAACCGCCTGTGCAGTCGGCCCTTGATGG
TAAAACCATCCCTCACTGGTATCGCATGATTAACCGTCTGATGTGGATCTGGCGCGGCATTGACCCACGC
GAAATCCTCGACGTCCAGGCACGTATTGTGATGAGCGATGCCGAACGTACCGACGATGATTTATACGATA
CGGTGATTGGCTACCGTGGCGGCAACTGGATTTATGAGTGGGCCCCGGATCTTTGTGAAGGAACCTTACT
TCTGTGGTGTGACATAATTGGACAAACTACCTACAGAGATTTAAAGCTCTAAGGTAAATATAAAATTTTT
AAGTGTATAATGTGTTAAACTACTGATTCTAATTGTTTGTGTATTTTAGATTCCAACCTATGGAACTGAT
GAATGGGAGCAGTGGTGGAATGCCTTTAATGAGGAAAACCTGTTTTGCTCAGAAGAAATGCCATCTAGTG
ATGATGAGGCTACTGCTGACTCTCAACATTCTACTCCTCCAAAAAAGAAGAGAAAGGTAGAAGACCCCAA
GGACTTTCCTTCAGAATTGCTAAGTTTTTTGAGTCATGCTGTGTTTAGTAATAGAACTCTTGCTTGCTTT
GCTATTTACACCACAAAGGAAAAAGCTGCACTGCTATACAAGAAAATTATGGAAAAATATTCTGTAACCT
TTATAAGTAGGCATAACAGTTATAATCATAACATACTGTTTTTTCTTACTCCACACAGGCATAGAGTGTC
TGCTATTAATAACTATGCTCAAAAATTGTGTACCTTTAGCTTTTTAATTTGTAAAGGGGTTAATAAGGAA
TATTTGATGTATAGTGCCTTGACTAGAGATCATAATCAGCCATACCACATTTGTAGAGGTTTTACTTGCT
TTAAAAAACCTCCCACACCTCCCCCTGAACCTGAAACATAAAATGAATGCAATTGTTGTTGTTAACTTGT
TTATTGCAGCTTATAATGGTTACAAATAAAGCAATAGCATCACAAATTTCACAAATAAAGCATTTTTTTC
ACTGCATTCTAGTTGTGGTTTGTCCAAACTCATCAATGTATCTTATCATGTCTGGATCAACTGGATAACT
CAAGCTAACCAAAATCATCCCAAACTTCCCACCCCATACCCTATTACCACTGCCAATTACCTGTGGTTTC
ATTTACTCTAAACCTGTGATTCCTCTGAATTATTTTCATTTTAAAGAAATTGTATTTGTTAAATATGTAC
TACAAACTTAGTAGTTGGAAGGGCTAATTCACTCCCAAAGAAGACAAGATATCCTTGATCTGTGGATCTA
CCACACACAAGGCTACTTCCCTGATTAGCAGAACTACACACCAGGGCCAGGGGTCAGATATCCACTGACC
TTTGGATGGTGCTACAAGCTAGTACCAGTTGAGCCAGATAAGGTAGAAGAGGCCAATAAAGGAGAGAACA
CCAGCTTGTTACACCCTGTGAGCCTGCATGGGATGGATGACCCGGAGAGAGAAGTGTTAGAGTGGAGGTT
TGACAGCCGCCTAGCATTTCATCACGTGGCCCGAGAGCTGCATCCGGAGTACTTCAAGAACTGCTGATAT
CGAGCTTGCTACAAGGGACTTTCCGCTGGGGACTTTCCAGGGAGGCGTGGCCTGGGCGGGACTGGGGAGT
GGCGAGCCCTCAGATCCTGCATATAAGCAGCTGCTTTTTGCCTGTACTGGGTCTCTCTGGTTAGACCAGA
TCTGAGCCTGGGAGCTCTCTGGCTAACTAGGGAACCCACTGCTTAAGCCTCAATAAAGCTTGCCTTGAGT
GCTTCAAGTAGTGTGTGCCCGTCTGTTGTGTGACTCTGGTAACTAGAGATCCCTCAGACCCTTTTAGTCA
GTGTGGAAAATCTCTAGCAGTGGCGCCCGAACAGGGACTTGAAAGCGAAAGGGAAACCAGAGGAGCTCTC
TCGACGCAGGACTCGGCTTGCTGAAGCGCGCACGGCAAGAGGCGAGGGGCGGCGACTGGTGAGTACGCCA
AAAATTTTGACTAGCGGAGGCTAGAAGGAGAGAGATGGGTGCGAGAGCGTCAGTATTAAGCGGGGGAGAA
TTAGATCGCGATGGGAAAAAATTCGGTTAAGGCCAGGGGGAAAGAAAAAATATAAATTAAAACATATAGT
ATGGGCAAGCAGGGAGCTAGAACGATTCGCAGTTAATCCTGGCCTGTTAGAAACATCAGAAGGCTGTAGA
CAAATACTGGGACAGCTACAACCATCCCTTCAGACAGGATCAGAAGAACTTAGATCATTATATAATACAG
TAGCAACCCTCTATTGTGTGCATCAAAGGATAGAGATAAAAGACACCAAGGAAGCTTTAGACAAGATAGA
GGAAGAGCAAAACAAAAGTAAGACCACCGCACAGCAAGCGGCCGCTGATCTTCAGACCTGGAGGAGGAGA
TATGAGGGACAATTGGAGAAGTGAATTATATAAATATAAAGTAGTAAAAATTGAACCATTAGGAGTAGCA
CCCACCAAGGCAAAGAGAAGAGTGGTGCAGAGAGAAAAAAGAGCAGTGGGAATAGGAGCTTTGTTCCTTG
GGTTCTTGGGAGCAGCAGGAAGCACTATGGGCGCAGCGTCAATGACGCTGACGGTACAGGCCAGACAATT
ATTGTCTGGTATAGTGCAGCAGCAGAACAATTTGCTGAAGGCTATTGAGGCGCAACAGCATCTGTTGCAA
CTCACAGTCTGGGGCATCAAGCAGCTCCAGGCAAGAATCCTGGCTGTGGAAAGATACCTAAAGGATCAAC
AGCTCCTGGGGATTTGGGGTTGCTCTGGAAAACTCATTTGCACCACTGCTGTGCCTTGGAATGCTAGTTG
GAGTAATAAATCTCTGGAACAGATTTGGAATCACACGACCTGGATGGAGTGGGACAGAGAAATTAACAAT
TACACAAGCTTAATACACTCCTTAATTGAAGAATCGCAAAACCAGCAAGAAAAGAATGAACAAGAATTAT
TGGAATTAGATAAATGGGCAAGTTTG
Features (pLannotate 1.2.2; 36 found; start..end, strand, type, name):
    148..248     +  CDS            Rev (fragment): human immunodeficiency virus 1 (HIV-1) Rev protein; rev; enhances nuclear export of unspliced and incompletely spliced viral mRNAs
    249..269     -  misc_feature   MCS (fragment): pBluescript multiple cloning site
    279..582     +  enhancer       CMV enhancer: human cytomegalovirus immediate early enhancer
    583..786     +  promoter       CMV promoter: human cytomegalovirus (CMV) immediate early promoter
    898..2916    +  CDS            FOXO3: FOXO3_HUMAN - Also known as FKHRL1 From Homo sapiens (Human).
   2937..2969    -  misc_feature   MCS (fragment): pBluescript multiple cloning site
   3071..3533    +  misc_feature   IRES: internal ribosome entry site (IRES) of the encephalomyocarditis virus (EMCV)
   3545..3563    +  intron         CMV intron (fragment): modified intron A from human cytomegalovirus
   3583..4071    +  CDS            Thy1.1: mouse GPI-anchored cell surface glycoprotein of the immunoglobulin superfamily This allele of Thy1 is also known as CD90.1.
   4075..4099    +  misc_feature   MCS (fragment): pBluescript multiple cloning site
   4099..4687    +  misc_feature   WPRE: woodchuck hepatitis virus posttranscriptional regulatory element
   4688..4710    +  misc_feature   MCS (fragment): pBluescript multiple cloning site
   4727..4795    +  CDS            nef (fragment): NEF_HV1Z2 - Experimental evidence at protein level: Swiss-Prot protein existence level 1. Extracellular Nef protein targets CD4(+) T-lymphocytes for apoptosis by interacting with CXCR4 surface receptors. From Human immunodeficiency virus type 1 group M subtype D (isolate Z2/CDC-Z34) (HIV-1).
   4797..5030    +  LTR            3' LTR (ΔU3): self-inactivating 3' long terminal repeat (LTR) from HIV-1
   5055..5073    -  promoter       SP6 promoter: promoter for bacteriophage SP6 RNA polymerase
   5301..5580    +  CDS            TcR (fragment): tetracycline efflux protein; tet; confers resistance to tetracycline
   5581..5629    -  misc_feature   bom (fragment): basis of mobility region from pBR322
   5731..5766    -  CDS            rop (fragment): Rop protein, which maintains plasmids at low copy number; rop
   5861..5965    +  promoter       AmpR promoter: bla
   5966..6826    +  CDS            AmpR: β-lactamase; bla; confers resistance to ampicillin, carbenicillin, and related antibiotics
   6997..7585    +  rep_origin     ori: high-copy-number ColE1/pMB1/pBR322/pUC origin of replication
   7768..7824    +  CDS            lacI (fragment): lac repressor; lacI; The lac repressor binds to the lac operator to inhibit transcription in E. coli. This inhibition can be relieved by adding lactose or isopropyl-β-D-thiogalactopyranoside (IPTG).
   7831..8160    +  promoter       SV40 promoter: SV40 enhancer and early promoter
   8360..8479    +  CDS            gpt (fragment): XGPT_ECOLI - Also known as gpp, gxu. Experimental evidence at protein level: Swiss-Prot protein existence level 1. Purine salvage pathway enzyme that catalyzes the transfer of the ribosyl-5-phosphate group from 5-phospho-alpha-D-ribose 1- diphosphate (PRPP) to the N9 position of the 6-oxopurines guanine and xanthine to form the corresponding ribonucleotides GMP (guanosine 5'- monophosphate) and XMP (xanthosine 5'-monophosphate), with the release of PPi. To a lesser extent, also acts on hypoxanthine (PubMed:9100006, PubMed:3886014). Does not ribophosphorylate adenine (PubMed:3886014). From Esch
   8479..8814    +  CDS            gpt (fragment): XGPT_ECOLI - Also known as gpp, gxu. Experimental evidence at protein level: Swiss-Prot protein existence level 1. Purine salvage pathway enzyme that catalyzes the transfer of the ribosyl-5-phosphate group from 5-phospho-alpha-D-ribose 1- diphosphate (PRPP) to the N9 position of the 6-oxopurines guanine and xanthine to form the corresponding ribonucleotides GMP (guanosine 5'- monophosphate) and XMP (xanthosine 5'-monophosphate), with the release of PPi. To a lesser extent, also acts on hypoxanthine (PubMed:9100006, PubMed:3886014). Does not ribophosphorylate adenine (PubMed:3886014). From Esch
   8909..9214    +  CDS            frsA (fragment): FRSA_ECOLI - Also known as yafA. Experimental evidence at protein level: Swiss-Prot protein existence level 1. Catalyzes the hydrolysis of esters (PubMed:15808744). Displays esterase activity toward pNP-butyrate (PubMed:15808744). May stimulate mixed-acid fermentation by acting as a fermentation/respiration switch that down-regulates respiration and up- regulates fermentation rates (PubMed:15169777). From Escherichia coli (strain K12).
   9218..9292    +  CDS            small t antigen (fragment): SV40 (simian virus 40) small t antigen
   9294..9359    +  intron         small t intron: SV40 (simian virus 40) small t antigen intron
   9489..9509    +  CDS            SV40 NLS: nuclear localization signal of SV40 (simian virus 40) large T antigen
   9828..9911    +  CDS            large T antigen (fragment): large T antigen from SV40 (simian virus 40)
   9934..10068   +  polyA_signal   SV40 poly(A) signal: SV40 polyadenylation signal
  10235..10564   +  CDS            nef (fragment): NEF_HV1BR - Experimental evidence at protein level: Swiss-Prot protein existence level 1. Extracellular Nef protein targets CD4(+) T-lymphocytes for apoptosis by interacting with CXCR4 surface receptors (PubMed:14990729). From Human immunodeficiency virus type 1 group M subtype B (isolate BRU/LAI) (HIV-1).
  10612..10869   +  LTR            5' LTR (truncated): truncated 5' long terminal repeat (LTR) from HIV-1
  10916..11041   +  misc_feature   HIV-1 Ψ: packaging signal of human immunodeficiency virus type 1
  11025..11388   +  CDS            HIV-1 gag (fragment): gag protein from human immunodeficiency virus 1; gag
  11483..11819   +  ncRNA          RRE: Accession: RF00036 - HIV Rev response element
