[The description below was written by a language model from this plasmid's Addgene catalogue record and pLannotate feature annotations shown in this document.]
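Description:
pCMJJ4-FOXO3-IRES-Thy1.1 is a roughly 12 kb plasmid catalogued as a mammalian expression vector, built on the pCMJJ4 backbone. Although the catalogue entry does not call it lentiviral, the feature table shows an HIV-1-derived transfer vector architecture. A 5′ LTR (annotated as truncated) is followed by the Ψ packaging signal, a gag fragment and the Rev response element upstream of the expression cassette, and a self-inactivating ΔU3 3′ LTR lies downstream of it. These elements would allow the cassette to be packaged into viral particles when helper functions are supplied in trans, though the record itself does not describe such use. The plasmid is propagated in E. coli through a high-copy ColE1/pUC-type origin and selected with ampicillin via the β-lactamase gene. The backbone also carries an SV40 promoter followed by gpt fragments, SV40 small t intron sequences and a poly(A) signal. This appears to be a remnant of an older gpt selection cassette, along with assorted pBR322-derived fragments.

The payload is a bicistronic cassette driven by the CMV enhancer and immediate early promoter. Human FOXO3 (forkhead box O3, also known as FKHRL1), a forkhead-family transcription factor, is the first open reading frame and was inserted at a PmeI site that was destroyed during cloning. An EMCV IRES follows it and directs translation of mouse Thy1.1 (CD90.1), a GPI-anchored surface glycoprotein, from the same transcript. A WPRE downstream enhances transcript stability and expression. Because the two proteins are co-expressed, Thy1.1 serves as a surface marker that lets FOXO3-expressing cells be identified or sorted by antibody staining. The associated publication concerns activation of human Th17 cells, which suggests use for enforced FOXO3 expression in T cells.
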