Addgene plasmid #132703: pCMJJ4-FOXO3-IRES-Thy1.1
Purpose: Expresses Thy1.1 and FOXO3
Depositing lab: Mandy Ford. Depositing organization: Emory University. Publication: CD28-Dependent CTLA-4 Expression Fine-Tunes the Activation of Human Th17 Cells. Krummey SM, Hartigan CR, Liu D, Ford ML. iScience. 2020 Apr 24;23(4):100912. doi: 10.1016/j.isci.2020.100912. Epub 2020 Feb 14. PubMed 32203908.
Backbone
  Vector backbone: pCMJJ4
  Backbone size w/o insert (bp): 9900
  Total vector size (bp): 11996
  Vector type: Mammalian Expression
Growth in bacteria
  Bacterial resistance: Ampicillin, 100 μg/mL
  Growth temperature: 37°C
  Growth strain: DH5alpha
  Copy number: Unknown
Gene/Insert
  Gene/Insert name: FOXO3 (alt name: forkhead box O3)
  Species: H. sapiens (human)
  Insert size (bp): 1900
  GenBank ID: NM_001455
  Entrez Gene: FOXO3 (a.k.a. AF6q21, FKHRL1, FKHRL1P2, FOXO2, FOXO3A)
  Promoter: CMV
  Cloning method: Restriction Enzyme; 5′ cloning site Pme1 (destroyed during cloning); 3′ cloning site Pme1 (destroyed during cloning)
  Sequencing primers: 5′ ATAGTCGATTCATGCGGGTCCAGA; 3′ CCTCACATTGCCAAAAGACG
Resource information
  A portion of this plasmid was derived from a plasmid made by: FOXO3 gene obtained from Origene (Cat.# RG209846). The pCMJJ4 vector was a gift from Joshy Jacob (Emory University), which contains the Thy1.1 insert. Cloning was performed by Oskar Laur at the Emory Integrated Genomics Core.
Terms and licenses: Academic/Nonprofit Terms; Industry Terms: Not Available to Industry
How to cite: pCMJJ4-FOXO3-IRES-Thy1.1 was a gift from Mandy Ford (Addgene plasmid # 132703 ; http://n2t.net/addgene:132703 ; RRID:Addgene_132703)
