>Addgene plasmid #132703 | pCMJJ4-FOXO3-IRES-Thy1.1 | depositor partial sequence | sequence record 255164 | pCMJJ4-FOXO3-IRES-Thy1.1 sequence 11997 bps
TGGAAGGGCTAATTCACTCCCAAAGAAGACAAGATATCCTTGATCTGTGGATCTACCACACACAAGGCTA
CTTCCCTGATTAGCAGAACTACACACCAGGGCCAGGGGTCAGATATCCACTGACCTTTGGATGGTGCTAC
AAGCTAGTACCAGTTGAGCCAGATAAGGTAGAAGAGGCCAATAAAGGAGAGAACACCAGCTTGTTACACC
CTGTGAGCCTGCATGGGATGGATGACCCGGAGAGAGAAGTGTTAGAGTGGAGGTTTGACAGCCGCCTAGC
ATTTCATCACGTGGCCCGAGAGCTGCATCCGGAGTACTTCAAGAACTGCTGATATCGAGCTTGCTACAAG
GGACTTTCCGCTGGGGACTTTCCAGGGAGGCGTGGCCTGGGCGGGACTGGGGAGTGGCGAGCCCTCAGAT
CCTGCATATAAGCAGCTGCTTTTTGCCTGTACTGGGTCTCTCTGGTTAGACCAGATCTGAGCCTGGGAGC
TCTCTGGCTAACTAGGGAACCCACTGCTTAAGCCTCAATAAAGCTTGCCTTGAGTGCTTCAAGTAGTGTG
TGCCCGTCTGTTGTGTGACTCTGGTAACTAGAGATCCCTCAGACCCTTTTAGTCAGTGTGGAAAATCTCT
AGCAGTGGCGCCCGAACAGGGACTTGAAAGCGAAAGGGAAACCAGAGGAGCTCTCTCGACGCAGGACTCG
GCTTGCTGAAGCGCGCACGGCAAGAGGCGAGGGGCGGCGACTGGTGAGTACGCCAAAAATTTTGACTAGC
GGAGGCTAGAAGGAGAGAGATGGGTGCGAGAGCGTCAGTATTAAGCGGGGGAGAATTAGATCGCGATGGG
AAAAAATTCGGTTAAGGCCAGGGGGAAAGAAAAAATATAAATTAAAACATATAGTATGGGCAAGCAGGGA
GCTAGAACGATTCGCAGTTAATCCTGGCCTGTTAGAAACATCAGAAGGCTGTAGACAAATACTGGGACAG
CTACAACCATCCCTTCAGACAGGATCAGAAGAACTTAGATCATTATATAATACAGTAGCAACCCTCTATT
GTGTGCATCAAAGGATAGAGATAAAAGACACCAAGGAAGCTTTAGACAAGATAGAGGAAGAGCAAAACAA
AAGTAAGACCACCGCACAGCAAGCGGCCGCTGATCTTCAGACCTGGAGGAGGAGATATGAGGGACAATTG
GAGAAGTGAATTATATAAATATAAAGTAGTAAAAATTGAACCATTAGGAGTAGCACCCACCAAGGCAAAG
AGAAGAGTGGTGCAGAGAGAAAAAAGAGCAGTGGGAATAGGAGCTTTGTTCCTTGGGTTCTTGGGAGCAG
CAGGAAGCACTATGGGCGCAGCGTCAATGACGCTGACGGTACAGGCCAGACAATTATTGTCTGGTATAGT
GCAGCAGCAGAACAATTTGCTGAAGGCTATTGAGGCGCAACAGCATCTGTTGCAACTCACAGTCTGGGGC
ATCAAGCAGCTCCAGGCAAGAATCCTGGCTGTGGAAAGATACCTAAAGGATCAACAGCTCCTGGGGATTT
GGGGTTGCTCTGGAAAACTCATTTGCACCACTGCTGTGCCTTGGAATGCTAGTTGGAGTAATAAATCTCT
GGAACAGATTTGGAATCACACGACCTGGATGGAGTGGGACAGAGAAATTAACAATTACACAAGCTTAATA
CACTCCTTAATTGAAGAATCGCAAAACCAGCAAGAAAAGAATGAACAAGAATTATTGGAATTAGATAAAT
GGGCAAGTTTGTGGAATTGGTTTAACATAACAAATTGGCTGTGGTATATAAAATTATTCATAATGATAGT
AGGAGGCTTGGTAGGTTTAAGAATAGTTTTTGCTGTACTTTCTATAGTGAATAGAGTTAGGCAGGGATAT
TCACCATTATCGTTTCAGACCCACCTCCCAACCCCGAGGGGACCCGACAGGCCCGAAGGAATAGAAGAAG
AAGGTGGAGAGAGAGACAGAGACAGATCCATTCGATTAGTGAACGGATCTCGACGGTATCGATAAGCTTG
GGAGTTCCGCGTTACATAACTTACGGTAAATGGCCCGCCTGGCTGACCGCCCAACGACCCCCGCCCATTG
ACGTCAATAATGACGTATGTTCCCATAGTAACGCCAATAGGGACTTTCCATTGACGTCAATGGGTGGAGT
ATTTACGGTAAACTGCCCACTTGGCAGTACATCAAGTGTATCATATGCCAAGTACGCCCCCTATTGACGT
CAATGACGGTAAATGGCCCGCCTGGCATTATGCCCAGTACATGACCTTATGGGACTTTCCTACTTGGCAG
TACATCTACGTATTAGTCATCGCTATTACCATGGTGATGCGGTTTTGGCAGTACATCAATGGGCGTGGAT
AGCGGTTTGACTCACGGGGATTTCCAAGTCTCCACCCCATTGACGTCAATGGGAGTTTGTTTTGGCACCA
AAATCAACGGGACTTTCCAAAATGTCGTAACAACTCCGCCCCATTGACGCAAATGGGCGGTAGGCGTGTA
CGGTGGGAGGTCTATATAAGCAGAGCTCGTTTAGTGAACCGTCAGATCGCCTGGAGACGCCATCCACGCT
GTTTTGACCTCCATAGAAGACACCGACTCTAGCTAGAGGATCATTTAAATTTAATTAAGTTTGCCACCAT
GGCAGAGGCACCGGCTTCCCCGGCCCCGCTCTCTCCGCTCGAAGTGGAGCTGGACCCGGAGTTCGAGCCC
CAGAGCCGTCCGCGATCCTGTACGTGGCCCCTGCAAAGGCCGGAGCTCCAAGCGAGCCCTGCCAAGCCCT
CGGGGGAGACGGCCGCTGACTCCATGATCCCCGAGGAGGAGGACGATGAAGACGACGAGGACGGCGGGGG
ACGGGCCGGCTCGGCCATGGCGATCGGCGGCGGCGGCGGGAGCGGCACGCTGGGCTCCGGGCTGCTCCTT
GAGGACTCGGCCCGGGTGCTGGCACCCGGAGGGCAAGACCCCGGGTCTGGGCCAGCCACCGCGGCGGGCG
GGCTGAGCGGGGGTACACAGGCGCTGCTGCAGCCTCAGCAACCGCTGCCACCGCCGCAGCCGGGGGCGGC
TGGGGGCTCCGGGCAGCCGAGGAAATGTTCGTCGCGGCGGAACGCCTGGGGAAACCTGTCCTACGCGGAC
CTGATCACCCGCGCCATCGAGAGCTCCCCGGACAAACGGCTCACTCTGTCCCAGATCTACGAGTGGATGG
TGCGTTGCGTGCCCTACTTCAAGGATAAGGGCGACAGCAACAGCTCTGCCGGCTGGAAGAACTCCATCCG
GCACAACCTGTCACTGCATAGTCGATTCATGCGGGTCCAGAATGAGGGAACTGGCAAGAGCTCTTGGTGG
ATCATCAACCCTGATGGGGGGAAGAGCGGAAAAGCCCCCCGGCGGCGGGCTGTCTCCATGGACAATAGCA
ACAAGTATACCAAGAGCCGTGGCCGCGCAGCCAAGAAGAAGGCAGCCCTGCAGACAGCCCCCGAATCAGC
TGACGACAGTCCCTCCCAGCTCTCCAAGTGGCCTGGCAGCCCCACGTCACGCAGCAGTGATGAGCTGGAT
GCGTGGACGGACTTCCGTTCACGCACCAATTCTAACGCCAGCACAGTCAGTGGCCGCCTGTCGCCCATCA
TGGCAAGCACAGAGTTGGATGAAGTCCAGGACGATGATGCGCCTCTCTCGCCCATGCTCTACAGCAGCTC
AGCCAGCCTGTCACCTTCAGTAAGCAAGCCGTGCACGGTGGAACTGCCACGGCTGACTGATATGGCAGGC
ACCATGAATCTGAATGATGGGCTGACTGAAAACCTCATGGACGACCTGCTGGATAACATCACGCTCCCGC
CATCCCAGCCATCGCCCACTGGGGGACTCATGCAGCGGAGCTCTAGCTTCCCGTATACCACCAAGGGCTC
GGGCCTGGGCTCCCCAACCAGCTCCTTTAACAGCACGGTGTTCGGACCTTCATCTCTGAACTCCCTACGC
CAGTCTCCCATGCAGACCATCCAAGAGAACAAGCCAGCTACCTTCTCTTCCATGTCACACTATGGTAACC
AGACACTCCAGGACCTGCTCACTTCGGACTCACTTAGCCACAGCGATGTCATGATGACACAGTCGGACCC
CTTGATGTCTCAGGCCAGCACCGCTGTGTCTGCCCAGAATTCCCGCCGGAACGTGATGCTTCGCAATGAT
CCGATGATGTCCTTTGCTGCCCAGCCTAACCAGGGAAGTTTGGTCAATCAGAACTTGCTCCACCACCAGC
ACCAAACCCAGGGCGCTCTTGGTGGCAGCCGTGCCTTGTCGAATTCTGTCAGCAACATGGGCTTGAGTGA
GTCCAGCAGCCTTGGGTCAGCCAAACACCAGCAGCAGTCTCCTGTCAGCCAGTCTATGCAAACCCTCTCG
GACTCTCTCTCAGGCTCCTCCTTGTACTCAACTAGTGCAAACCTGCCCGTCATGGGCCATGAGAAGTTCC
CCAGCGACTTGGACCTGGACATGTTCAATGGGAGCTTGGAATGTGACATGGAGTCCATTATCCGTAGTGA
ACTCATGGATGCTGATGGGTTGGATTTTAACTTTGATTCCCTCATCTCCACACAGAATGTTGTTGGTTTG
AACGTGGGGAACTTCACTGGTGCTAAGCAGGCCTCATCTCAGAGCTGGGTGCCAGGCTAAGGATCCAAAC
GATCCCCTCGACGGTATCGATAAGCTTGATATCGAATTCCGCCCCCCCCCCTAACGTTACTGGCCGAAGC
CGCTTGGAATAAGGCCGGTGTGCGTTTGTCTATATGTTATTTTCCACCATATTGCCGTCTTTTGGCAATG
TGAGGGCCCGGAAACCTGGCCCTGTCTTCTTGACGAGCATTCCTAGGGGTCTTTCCCCTCTCGCCAAAGG
AATGCAAGGTCTGTTGAATGTCGTGAAGGAAGCAGTTCCTCTGGAAGCTTCTTGAAGACAAACAACGTCT
GTAGCGACCCTTTGCAGGCAGCGGAACCCCCCACCTGGCGACAGGTGCCTCTGCGGCCAAAAGCCACGTG
TATAAGATACACCTGCAAAGGCGGCACAACCCCAGTGCCACGTTGTGAGTTGGATAGTTGTGGAAAGAGT
CAAATGGCTCTCCTCAAGCGTATTCAACAAGGGGCTGAAGGATGCCCAGAAGGTACCCCATTGTATGGGA
TCTGATCTGGGGCCTCGGTGCACATGCTTTACATGTGTTTAGTCGAGGTTAAAAAAACGTCTAGGCCCCC
CGAACCACGGGGACGTGGTTTTCCTTTGAAAAACACGATGATAATATGGCCACAACCATGGGTCTTTTCT
GCAGTCACCGTCCTCGAGGCACCATGAACCCAGCCATCAGCGTCGCTCTCCTGCTCTCAGTCTTGCAGGT
GTCCCGAGGGCAGAAGGTGACCAGCCTGACAGCCTGCCTGGTGAACCAAAACCTTCGCCTGGACTGCCGC
CATGAGAATAACACCAAGGATAACTCCATCCAGCATGAGTTCAGCCTGACCCGAGAGAAGAGGAAGCACG
TGCTCTCAGGCACCCTTGGGATACCCGAGCACACGTACCGCTCCCGCGTCACCCTCTCCAACCAGCCCTA
TATCAAGGTCCTTACCCTAGCCAACTTCACCACCAAGGATGAGGGCGACTACTTTTGTGAGCTTCGCGTC
TCGGGCGCGAATCCCATGAGCTCCAATAAAAGTATCAGTGTGTATAGAGACAAGCTGGTCAAGTGTGGCG
GCATAAGCCTGCTGGTTCAGAACACATCCTGGATGCTGCTGCTGCTGCTTTCCCTCTCCCTCCTCCAAGC
CCTGGACTTCATTTCTCTGTGACGCGAATTCGATATCAAGCTTATCGATAATCAACCTCTGGATTACAAA
ATTTGTGAAAGATTGACTGGTATTCTTAACTATGTTGCTCCTTTTACGCTATGTGGATACGCTGCTTTAA
TGCCTTTGTATCATGCTATTGCTTCCCGTATGGCTTTCATTTTCTCCTCCTTGTATAAATCCTGGTTGCT
GTCTCTTTATGAGGAGTTGTGGCCCGTTGTCAGGCAACGTGGCGTGGTGTGCACTGTGTTTGCTGACGCA
ACCCCCACTGGTTGGGGCATTGCCACCACCTGTCAGCTCCTTTCCGGGACTTTCGCTTTCCCCCTCCCTA
TTGCCACGGCGGAACTCATCGCCGCCTGCCTTGCCCGCTGCTGGACAGGGGCTCGGCTGTTGGGCACTGA
CAATTCCGTGGTGTTGTCGGGGAAATCATCGTCCTTTCCTTGGCTGCTCGCCTGTGTTGCCACCTGGATT
CTGCGCGGGACGTCCTTCTGCTACGTCCCTTCGGCCCTCAATCCAGCGGACCTTCCTTCCCGCGGCCTGC
TGCCGGCTCTGCGGCCTCTTCCGCGTCTTCGCCTTCGCCCTCAGACGAGTCGGATCTCCCTTTGGGCCGC
CTCCCCGCATCGATACCGTCGACCTCGAGGGAATTAATTCGAGCTCGGTACCTTTAAGACCAATGACTTA
CAAGGCAGCTGTAGATCTTAGCCACTTTTTAAAAGAAAAGGGGGGACTGGAAGGGCTAATTCACTCCCAA
CGAAGACAAGATCTGCTTTTTGCTTGTACTGGGTCTCTCTGGTTAGACCAGATCTGAGCCTGGGAGCTCT
CTGGCTAACTAGGGAACCCACTGCTTAAGCCTCAATAAAGCTTGCCTTGAGTGCTTCAAGTAGTGTGTGC
CCGTCTGTTGTGTGACTCTGGTAACTAGAGATCCCTCAGACCCTTTTAGTCAGTGTGGAAAATCTCTAGC
AGCATCTAGAATTAATTCCGTGTATTCTATAGTGTCACCTAAATCGTATGTGTATGATACATAAGGTTAT
GTATTAATTGTAGCCGCGTTCTAACGACAATATGTACAAGCCTAATTGTGTAGCATCTGGCTTACTGAAG
CAGACCCTATCATCTCTCTCGTAAACTGCCGTCAGAGTCGGTTTGGTTGGACGAACCTTCTGAGTTTCTG
GTAACGCCGTCCCGCACCCGGAAATGGTCAGCGAACCAATCAGCAGGGTCATCGCTAGCCAGATCCTCTA
CGCCGGACGCATCGTGGCCGGCATCACCGGCGCCACAGGTGCGGTTGCTGGCGCCTATATCGCCGACATC
ACCGATGGGGAAGATCGGGCTCGCCACTTCGGGCTCATGAGCGCTTGTTTCGGCGTGGGTATGGTGGCAG
GCCCCGTGGCCGGGGGACTGTTGGGCGCCATCTCCTTGCATGCACCATTCCTTGCGGCGGCGGTGCTCAA
CGGCCTCAACCTACTACTGGGCTGCTTCCTAATGCAGGAGTCGCATAAGGGAGAGCGTCGAATGGTGCAC
TCTCAGTACAATCTGCTCTGATGCCGCATAGTTAAGCCAGCCCCGACACCCGCCAACACCCGCTGACGCG
CCCTGACGGGCTTGTCTGCTCCCGGCATCCGCTTACAGACAAGCTGTGACCGTCTCCGGGAGCTGCATGT
GTCAGAGGTTTTCACCGTCATCACCGAAACGCGCGAGACGAAAGGGCCTCGTGATACGCCTATTTTTATA
GGTTAATGTCATGATAATAATGGTTTCTTAGACGTCAGGTGGCACTTTTCGGGGAAATGTGCGCGGAACC
CCTATTTGTTTATTTTTCTAAATACATTCAAATATGTATCCGCTCATGAGACAATAACCCTGATAAATGC
TTCAATAATATTGAAAAAGGAAGAGTATGAGTATTCAACATTTCCGTGTCGCCCTTATTCCCTTTTTTGC
GGCATTTTGCCTTCCTGTTTTTGCTCACCCAGAAACGCTGGTGAAAGTAAAAGATGCTGAAGATCAGTTG
GGTGCACGAGTGGGTTACATCGAACTGGATCTCAACAGCGGTAAGATCCTTGAGAGTTTTCGCCCCGAAG
AACGTTTTCCAATGATGAGCACTTTTAAAGTTCTGCTATGTGGCGCGGTATTATCCCGTATTGACGCCGG
GCAAGAGCAACTCGGTCGCCGCATACACTATTCTCAGAATGACTTGGTTGAGTACTCACCAGTCACAGAA
AAGCATCTTACGGATGGCATGACAGTAAGAGAATTATGCAGTGCTGCCATAACCATGAGTGATAACACTG
CGGCCAACTTACTTCTGACAACGATCGGAGGACCGAAGGAGCTAACCGCTTTTTTGCACAACATGGGGGA
TCATGTAACTCGCCTTGATCGTTGGGAACCGGAGCTGAATGAAGCCATACCAAACGACGAGCGTGACACC
ACGATGCCTGTAGCAATGGCAACAACGTTGCGCAAACTATTAACTGGCGAACTACTTACTCTAGCTTCCC
GGCAACAATTAATAGACTGGATGGAGGCGGATAAAGTTGCAGGACCACTTCTGCGCTCGGCCCTTCCGGC
TGGCTGGTTTATTGCTGATAAATCTGGAGCCGGTGAGCGTGGGTCTCGCGGTATCATTGCAGCACTGGGG
CCAGATGGTAAGCCCTCCCGTATCGTAGTTATCTACACGACGGGGAGTCAGGCAACTATGGATGAACGAA
ATAGACAGATCGCTGAGATAGGTGCCTCACTGATTAAGCATTGGTAACTGTCAGACCAAGTTTACTCATA
TATACTTTAGATTGATTTAAAACTTCATTTTTAATTTAAAAGGATCTAGGTGAAGATCCTTTTTGATAAT
CTCATGACCAAAATCCCTTAACGTGAGTTTTCGTTCCACTGAGCGTCAGACCCCGTAGAAAAGATCAAAG
GATCTTCTTGAGATCCTTTTTTTCTGCGCGTAATCTGCTGCTTGCAAACAAAAAAACCACCGCTACCAGC
GGTGGTTTGTTTGCCGGATCAAGAGCTACCAACTCTTTTTCCGAAGGTAACTGGCTTCAGCAGAGCGCAG
ATACCAAATACTGTTCTTCTAGTGTAGCCGTAGTTAGGCCACCACTTCAAGAACTCTGTAGCACCGCCTA
CATACCTCGCTCTGCTAATCCTGTTACCAGTGGCTGCTGCCAGTGGCGATAAGTCGTGTCTTACCGGGTT
GGACTCAAGACGATAGTTACCGGATAAGGCGCAGCGGTCGGGCTGAACGGGGGGTTCGTGCACACAGCCC
AGCTTGGAGCGAACGACCTACACCGAACTGAGATACCTACAGCGTGAGCTATGAGAAAGCGCCACGCTTC
CCGAAGGGAGAAAGGCGGACAGGTATCCGGTAAGCGGCAGGGTCGGAACAGGAGAGCGCACGAGGGAGCT
TCCAGGGGGAAACGCCTGGTATCTTTATAGTCCTGTCGGGTTTCGCCACCTCTGACTTGAGCGTCGATTT
TTGTGATGCTCGTCAGGGGGGCGGAGCCTATGGAAAAACGCCAGCAACGCGGCCTTTTTACGGTTCCTGG
CCTTTTGCTGGCCTTTTGCTCACATGTTCTTTCCTGCGTTATCCCCTGATTCTGTGGATAACCGTATTAC
CGCCTTTGAGTGAGCTGATACCGCTCGCCGCAGCCGAACGACCGAGCGCAGCGAGTCAGTGAGCGAGGAA
GCGGAAGAGCGCCCAATACGCAAACCGCCTCTCCCCGCGCGTTGGCCGATTCATTAATGCAGCTGTGGAA
TGTGTGTCAGTTAGGGTGTGGAAAGTCCCCAGGCTCCCCAGCAGGCAGAAGTATGCAAAGCATGCATCTC
AATTAGTCAGCAACCAGGTGTGGAAAGTCCCCAGGCTCCCCAGCAGGCAGAAGTATGCAAAGCATGCATC
TCAATTAGTCAGCAACCATAGTCCCGCCCCTAACTCCGCCCATCCCGCCCCTAACTCCGCCCAGTTCCGC
CCATTCTCCGCCCCATGGCTGACTAATTTTTTTTATTTATGCAGAGGCCGAGGCCGCCTCGGCCTCTGAG
CTATTCCAGAAGTAGTGAGGAGGCTTTTTTGGAGGCCTAGGCTTTTGCAAAAAGCTTGGACACAAGACAG
GCTTGCGAGATATGTTTGAGAATACCACTTTATCCCGCGTCAGGGAGAGGCAGTGCGTAAAAAGACGCGG
ACTCATGTGAAATACTGGTTTTTAGTGCGCCAGATCTCTATAATCTCGCGCAACCTATTTTCCCCTCGAA
CACTTTTTAAGCCGTAGATAAACAGGCTGGGACACTTCACATGAGCGAAAAATACATCGTCACCTGGGAC
ATGTTGCAGATCCATGCACGTAAACTCGCAAGCCGACTGATGCCTTCTGAACAATGGAAAGGCATTATTG
CCGTAAGCCGTGGCGGTCTGTACCGGGTGCGTTACTGGCGCGTGAACTGGGTATTCGTCATGTCGATACC
GTTTGTATTTCCAGCTACGATCACGACAACCAGCGCGAGCTTAAAGTGCTGAAACGCGCAGAAGGCGATG
GCGAAGGCTTCATCGTTATTGATGACCTGGTGGATACCGGTGGTACTGCGGTTGCGATTCGTGAAATGTA
TCCAAAAGCGCACTTTGTCACCATCTTCGCAAAACCGGCTGGTCGTCCGCTGGTTGATGACTATGTTGTT
GATATCCCGCAAGATACCTGGATTGAACAGCCGTGGGATATGGGCGTCGTATTCGTCCCGCCAATCTCCG
GTCGCTAATCTTTTCAACGCCTGGCACTGCCGGGCGTTGTTCTTTTTAACTTCAGGCGGGTTACAATAGT
TTCCAGTAAGTATTCTGGAGGCTGCATCCATGACACAGGCAAACCTGAGCGAAACCCTGTTCAAACCCCG
CTTTAAACATCCTGAAACCTCGACGCTAGTCCGCCGCTTTAATCACGGCGCACAACCGCCTGTGCAGTCG
GCCCTTGATGGTAAAACCATCCCTCACTGGTATCGCATGATTAACCGTCTGATGTGGATCTGGCGCGGCA
TTGACCCACGCGAAATCCTCGACGTCCAGGCACGTATTGTGATGAGCGATGCCGAACGTACCGACGATGA
TTTATACGATACGGTGATTGGCTACCGTGGCGGCAACTGGATTTATGAGTGGGCCCCGGATCTTTGTGAA
GGAACCTTACTTCTGTGGTGTGACATAATTGGACAAACTACCTACAGAGATTTAAAGCTCTAAGGTAAAT
ATAAAATTTTTAAGTGTATAATGTGTTAAACTACTGATTCTAATTGTTTGTGTATTTTAGATTCCAACCT
ATGGAACTGATGAATGGGAGCAGTGGTGGAATGCCTTTAATGAGGTAAACCTGTTTTGCTCAGAAGAAAA
TGCCATCTAGTGATGATGAGGCTACTGCTGACTCTCAACATTCTACTCCTCCAAAAAAGAAGAGAAAGGT
AGAAGACCCCAAGGACTTTCCTTCAGAATTGCTAAGTTTTTTGAGTCATGCTGTGTTTAGTAATAGAACT
CTTGCTTGCTTTGCTATTTACACCACAAAGGAAAAAGCTGCACTGCTATACAAGAAAATTATGGAAAAAT
ATTCTGTAACCTTTATAAGTAGGCATAACAGTTATAATCATAACATACTGTTTTTTCTTACTCCACACAG
GCATAGAGTGTCTGCTATTAATAACTATGCTCAAAAATTGTGTACCTTTAGCTTTTTAATTTGTAAAGGG
GTTAATAAGGAATATTTGATGTATAGTGCCTTGACTAGAGATCATAATCAGCCATACCACATTTGTAGAG
GTTTTACTTGCTTTAAAAAACCTCCCACACCTCCCCCTGAACCTGAAACATAAAATGAATGCAATTGTTG
TTGTTAACTTGTTTATTGCAGCTTATAATGGTTACAAATAAAGCAATAGCATCACAAATTTCACAAATAA
AGCATTTTTTTCACTGCATTCTAGTTGTGGTTTGTCCAAACTCATCAATGTATCTTATCATGTCTGGATC
AACTGGATAACTCAAGCTAACCAAAATCATCCCAAACTTCCCACCCCATACCCTATTACCACTGCCAATT
ACCTGTGGTTTCATTTACTCTAAACCCTGTGATTCCTCTGAATTATTTTCATTTTAAAGAAATTGTATTT
GTTAAATATGTACTACAAACTTAGTAG
